Addgene plasmid #143309: TFORF1709
Purpose: Lentiviral vector for overexpressing transcription factor ORFs with unique 24-bp barcodes. Barcodes facilitate identification of transcription factors in pooled screens.
Depositing lab: Feng Zhang. Depositing organization: Broad Institute. Publication: A transcription factor atlas of directed differentiation. Joung J, Ma S, Tay T, Geiger-Schuller KR, Kirchgatterer PC, Verdine VK, Guo B, Arias-Garcia MA, Allen WE, Singh A, Kuksenko O, Abudayyeh OO, Gootenberg JS, Fu Z, Macrae RK, Buenrostro JD, Regev A, Zhang F. Cell. 2023 Jan 5;186(1):209-229.e26. doi: 10.1016/j.cell.2022.11.026. PubMed 36608654.
Backbone
  Vector backbone: pLX_TRC317
  Backbone manufacturer: Broad Institute Genetic Perturbation Platform
  Backbone size w/o insert (bp): 8264
  Vector type: Mammalian Expression, Lentiviral
  Selectable markers: Puromycin
Growth in bacteria
  Bacterial resistance: Ampicillin, 100 μg/mL
  Growth temperature: 37°C
  Growth strain: NEB Stable
  Copy number: High Copy
Gene/Insert
  Gene/Insert name: ZFP41
  Species: H. sapiens (human)
  Insert size (bp): 701
  Entrez Gene: ZFP41 (a.k.a. ZNF753, FLJ00028, FLJ38705, DKFZp761O1618)
  Promoter: EF1a
  Cloning method: Unknown
  Sequencing primers: 5′ GGGTGGAGACTGAAGTTAGGCCAG; 3′ CACATAGCGTAAAAGGAGCAACATAG
Terms and licenses: Academic/Nonprofit Terms; Industry Terms: Not Available to Industry
Depositor comments: NM_173832,NM_001271156,ENST00000520584,ENST00000330701 . The transcription factor ORF portion of this plasmid was synthesized by Genewiz. Please test multiple small colonies in case of plasmid recombination. To make this collection available in a timely manner, a portion of this collection was not fully sequenced by Addgene. If an Addgene verified full plasmid sequence is not available, please contact us prior to placing an order to request the full sequence.
How to cite: TFORF1709 was a gift from Feng Zhang (Addgene plasmid # 143309 ; http://n2t.net/addgene:143309 ; RRID:Addgene_143309)
