[The description below was written by a language model from this plasmid's Addgene catalogue record and pLannotate feature annotations shown in this document.]
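Description:
TFORF1709 is a lentiviral mammalian expression plasmid built on the pLX_TRC317 backbone, carrying the human zinc-finger transcription factor gene ZFP41 (also known as ZNF753) as a synthesized open reading frame of about 700 bp. It belongs to a large barcoded transcription factor ORF collection in which each construct carries a unique 24-bp barcode, so that the transcription factor delivered to a cell can be identified by sequencing in pooled overexpression screens, such as screens for factors that drive directed differentiation. The barcode is not annotated in the feature table, and the automated annotation recognises only part of the insert as ZFP41.

The viral portion has a third-generation, self-inactivating layout. An RSV promoter is fused to a truncated HIV-1 5' LTR to drive genomic RNA production in packaging cells. This is followed by the Ψ packaging signal with a gag fragment, the RRE for Rev-dependent nuclear export, a cPPT/CTS that aids nuclear import, and a ΔU3 3' LTR that inactivates LTR promoter activity after integration. Two expression units lie between the LTRs. SV40 early promoter sequences precede a puromycin N-acetyltransferase gene for selection of transduced cells, and the strong constitutive EF-1α promoter drives ZFP41. A WPRE downstream of the ORF enhances transcript stability and expression, and an SV40 poly(A) signal sits beyond the 3' LTR. A short U6 promoter fragment detected between the ORF and the WPRE appears to be residual vector sequence.

In bacteria the plasmid replicates from a high-copy ColE1/pUC-type origin under ampicillin selection, and it also carries an f1 origin and lac, T7 and T3 remnants. The depositor notes that the plasmid may be prone to recombination, as is common for LTR-containing vectors.
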