Features (pLannotate 1.2.2; 31 found; start..end, strand, type, name):
      5..231     +  promoter       RSV promoter: Rous sarcoma virus enhancer/promoter
    232..412     +  LTR            5' LTR (truncated): truncated 5' long terminal repeat (LTR) from HIV-1
    459..584     +  misc_feature   HIV-1 Ψ: packaging signal of human immunodeficiency virus type 1
    568..931     +  CDS            HIV-1 gag (fragment): gag protein from human immunodeficiency virus 1; gag
   1077..1310    +  misc_feature   RRE: The Rev response element (RRE) of HIV-1 allows for Rev-dependent mRNA export from the nucleus to the cytoplasm.
   1687..1713    +  CDS            Rev (fragment): human immunodeficiency virus 1 (HIV-1) Rev protein; rev; enhances nuclear export of unspliced and incompletely spliced viral mRNAs
   1720..1743    +  promoter       SV40 promoter (fragment): SV40 early promoter
   1744..1815    +  promoter       SV40 promoter (fragment): SV40 enhancer and early promoter
   1839..1974    +  rep_origin     SV40 ori: SV40 origin of replication
   2020..2616    +  CDS            PuroR (fragment): puromycin N-acetyltransferase; pac from Streptomyces; confers resistance to puromycin
   2665..2782    +  misc_feature   cPPT/CTS: central polypurine tract and central termination sequence of HIV-1
   2847..2913    +  CDS            small t antigen (fragment): SV40 (simian virus 40) small t antigen
   2920..4098    +  promoter       EF-1α promoter: strong constitutive promoter for human elongation factor EF-1α
   4118..4453    +  CDS            ZFP41 (fragment): ZFP41_HUMAN - Experimental evidence at protein level: Swiss-Prot protein existence level 1. A putative DNA-binding regulatory protein associated with meiosis in spermatogenesis. From Homo sapiens (Human).
   4727..4780    +  promoter       U6 promoter (fragment): RNA polymerase III promoter for human U6 snRNA
   4822..5410    +  misc_feature   WPRE: woodchuck hepatitis virus posttranscriptional regulatory element
   5461..5480    +  misc_feature   cPPT/CTS (fragment): central polypurine tract and central termination sequence of HIV-1
   5482..5715    +  LTR            3' LTR (ΔU3): self-inactivating 3' long terminal repeat (LTR) from HIV-1
   5793..5914    +  polyA_signal   SV40 poly(A) signal: SV40 polyadenylation signal
   5954..6089    +  rep_origin     SV40 ori: SV40 origin of replication
   6110..6128    -  promoter       T7 promoter: promoter for bacteriophage T7 RNA polymerase
   6136..6291    +  CDS            lacZα (fragment): LacZα fragment of β-galactosidase; lacZ fragment
   6296..6724    +  rep_origin     f1 ori (sequence partly withheld): f1 bacteriophage origin of replication; arrow indicates direction of (+) strand synthesis
   6777..6881    +  promoter       AmpR promoter: bla
   6882..7742    +  CDS            AmpR: β-lactamase; bla; confers resistance to ampicillin, carbenicillin, and related antibiotics
   7913..8501    +  rep_origin     ori: high-copy-number ColE1/pMB1/pBR322/pUC origin of replication
   8684..8776    +  CDS            lacI (fragment): lac repressor; lacI; The lac repressor binds to the lac operator to inhibit transcription in E. coli. This inhibition can be relieved by adding lactose or isopropyl-β-D-thiogalactopyranoside (IPTG).
   8789..8810    +  protein_bind   CAP binding site: CAP binding activates transcription in the presence of cAMP. E. coli catabolite activator protein
   8825..8855    +  promoter       lac promoter: promoter for the E. coli lac operon
   8863..8879    +  protein_bind   lac operator: The lac repressor binds to the lac operator to inhibit transcription in E. coli. This inhibition can be relieved by adding lactose or isopropyl-β-D-thiogalactopyranoside (IPTG). lac repressor encoded by lacI
   8924..8942    +  promoter       T3 promoter: promoter for bacteriophage T3 RNA polymerase
>Addgene plasmid #143309 | TFORF1709 | addgene full sequence | sequence record 400284 | Addgene NGS Result
TTAATGTAGTCTTATGCAATACTCTTGTAGTCTTGCAACATGGTAACGATGAGTTAGCAACATGCCTTAC
AAGGAGAGAAAAAGCACCGTGCATGCCGATTGGTGGAAGTAAGGTGGTACGATCGTGCCTTATTAGGAAG
GCAACAGACGGGTCTGACATGGATTGGACGAACCACTGAATTGCCGCATTGCAGAGATATTGTATTTAAG
TGCCTAGCTCGATACATAAACGGGTCTCTCTGGTTAGACCAGATCTGAGCCTGGGAGCTCTCTGGCTAAC
TAGGGAACCCACTGCTTAAGCCTCAATAAAGCTTGCCTTGAGTGCTTCAAGTAGTGTGTGCCCGTCTGTT
GTGTGACTCTGGTAACTAGAGATCCCTCAGACCCTTTTAGTCAGTGTGGAAAATCTCTAGCAGTGGCGCC
CGAACAGGGACTTGAAAGCGAAAGGGAAACCAGAGGAGCTCTCTCGACGCAGGACTCGGCTTGCTGAAGC
GCGCACGGCAAGAGGCGAGGGGCGGCGACTGGTGAGTACGCCAAAAATTTTGACTAGCGGAGGCTAGAAG
GAGAGAGATGGGTGCGAGAGCGTCAGTATTAAGCGGGGGAGAATTAGATCGCGATGGGAAAAAATTCGGT
TAAGGCCAGGGGGAAAGAAAAAATATAAATTAAAACATATAGTATGGGCAAGCAGGGAGCTAGAACGATT
CGCAGTTAATCCTGGCCTGTTAGAAACATCAGAAGGCTGTAGACAAATACTGGGACAGCTACAACCATCC
CTTCAGACAGGATCAGAAGAACTTAGATCATTATATAATACAGTAGCAACCCTCTATTGTGTGCATCAAA
GGATAGAGATAAAAGACACCAAGGAAGCTTTAGACAAGATAGAGGAAGAGCAAAACAAAAGTAAGACCAC
CGCACAGCAAGCGGCCGCTGATCTTCAGACCTGGAGGAGGAGATATGAGGGACAATTGGAGAAGTGAATT
ATATAAATATAAAGTAGTAAAAATTGAACCATTAGGAGTAGCACCCACCAAGGCAAAGAGAAGAGTGGTG
CAGAGAGAAAAAAGAGCAGTGGGAATAGGAGCTTTGTTCCTTGGGTTCTTGGGAGCAGCAGGAAGCACTA
TGGGCGCAGCGTCAATGACGCTGACGGTACAGGCCAGACAATTATTGTCTGGTATAGTGCAGCAGCAGAA
CAATTTGCTGAGGGCTATTGAGGCGCAACAGCATCTGTTGCAACTCACAGTCTGGGGCATCAAGCAGCTC
CAGGCAAGAATCCTGGCTGTGGAAAGATACCTAAAGGATCAACAGCTCCTGGGGATTTGGGGTTGCTCTG
GAAAACTCATTTGCACCACTGCTGTGCCTTGGAATGCTAGTTGGAGTAATAAATCTCTGGAACAGATTTG
GAATCACACGACCTGGATGGAGTGGGACAGAGAAATTAACAATTACACAAGCTTAATACACTCCTTAATT
GAAGAATCGCAAAACCAGCAAGAAAAGAATGAACAAGAATTATTGGAATTAGATAAATGGGCAAGTTTGT
GGAATTGGTTTAACATAACAAATTGGCTGTGGTATATAAAATTATTCATAATGATAGTAGGAGGCTTGGT
AGGTTTAAGAATAGTTTTTGCTGTACTTTCTATAGTGAATAGAGTTAGGCAGGGATATTCACCATTATCG
TTTCAGACCCACCTCCCAACCCCGAGGGGACCCATGCATTGCATCTCAATTAGTCAGCAACCAGGTGTGG
AAAGTCCCCAGGCTCCCCAGCAGGCAGAAGTATGCAAAGCATGCGTCTCAATTAGTCAGCAACCATAGTC
CCGCCCCTAACTCCGCCCATCCCGCCCCTAACTCCGCCCAGTTCCGCCCATTCTCCGCCCCATGGCTGAC
TAATTTTTTTTATTTATGCAGAGGCCGAGGCCGCCTCGGCCTCTGAGCTATTCCAGAAGTAGTGAGGAGG
CTTTTTTGGAGGCCTAGGCTTTTGCAAAAAGCTTTCTAGAGGTACCACCGGAGCTTACCATGACCGAGTA
CAAGCCCACGGTGCGCCTCGCCACCCGCGACGACGTCCCCAGGGCCGTACGCACCCTCGCCGCCGCGTTC
GCCGACTACCCCGCCACGCGCCACACCGTCGATCCGGACCGCCACATCGAGCGGGTCACCGAGCTGCAAG
AACTCTTCCTCACGCGCGTCGGGCTCGACATCGGCAAGGTGTGGGTCGCGGACGACGGCGCCGCCGTGGC
GGTCTGGACCACGCCGGAGAGCGTCGAAGCGGGGGCGGTGTTCGCCGAGATCGGCCCGCGCATGGCCGAG
TTGAGCGGTTCCCGGCTGGCCGCGCAGCAACAGATGGAAGGCCTCCTGGCGCCGCACCGGCCCAAGGAGC
CCGCGTGGTTCCTGGCCACCGTCGGCGTCTCGCCCGACCACCAGGGCAAGGGTCTGGGCAGCGCCGTCGT
GCTCCCCGGAGTGGAGGCGGCCGAGCGCGCCGGGGTGCCCGCCTTCCTGGAGACCTCCGCGCCCCGCAAC
CTCCCCTTCTACGAGCGGCTCGGCTTCACCGTCACCGCCGACGTCGAGGTGCCCGAAGGACCGCGCACCT
GGTGCATGACCCGCAAGCCCGGTGCCAGTTAACGAATTCTAGATCTTGAGACAAATGGCAGTATTCATCC
ACAATTTTAAAAGAAAAGGGGGGATTGGGGGGTACAGTGCAGGGGAAAGAATAGTAGACATAATAGCAAC
AGACATACAAACTAAAGAATTACAAAAACAAATTACAAAAATTCAAAATTTTCGGGTTTATTACAGGGAC
AGCAGAGATCCACTTTGGCGCCGGCTCGAGGCCTGCAGGTGCAAAGATGGATAAAGTTTTAAACAGAGAG
GAATCTTTGCAGCTAATGGACCTTCTAGGTCTTGAAAGGAGTGGGAATTGGCTCCGGTGCCCGTCAGTGG
GCAGAGCGCACATCGCCCACAGTCCCCGAGAAGTTGGGGGGAGGGGTCGGCAATTGAACCGGTGCCTAGA
GAAGGTGGCGCGGGGTAAACTGGGAAAGTGATGTCGTGTACTGGCTCCGCCTTTTTCCCGAGGGTGGGGG
AGAACCGTATATAAGTGCAGTAGTCGCCGTGAACGTTCTTTTTCGCAACGGGTTTGCCGCCAGAACACAG
GTAAGTGCCGTGTGTGGTTCCCGCGGGCCTGGCCTCTTTACGGGTTATGGCCCTTGCGTGCCTTGAATTA
CTTCCACCTGGCTGCAGTACGTGATTCTTGATCCCGAGCTTCGGGTTGGAAGTGGGTGGGAGAGTTCGAG
GCCTTGCGCTTAAGGAGCCCCTTCGCCTCGTGCTTGAGTTGAGGCCTGGCCTGGGCGCTGGGGCCGCCGC
GTGCGAATCTGGTGGCACCTTCGCGCCTGTCTCGCTGCTTTCGATAAGTCTCTAGCCATTTAAAATTTTT
GATGACCTGCTGCGACGCTTTTTTTCTGGCAAGATAGTCTTGTAAATGCGGGCCAAGATCTGCACACTGG
TATTTCGGTTTTTGGGGCCGCGGGCGGCGACGGGGCCCGTGCGTCCCAGCGCACATGTTCGGCGAGGCGG
GGCCTGCGAGCGCGGCCACCGAGAATCGGACGGGGGTAGTCTCAAGCTGGCCGGCCTGCTCTGGTGCCTG
GCCTCGCGCCGCCGTGTATCGCCCCGCCCTGGGCGGCAAGGCTGGCCCGGTCGGCACCAGTTGCGTGAGC
GGAAAGATGGCCGCTTCCCGGCCCTGCTGCAGGGAGCTCAAAATGGAGGACGCGGCGCTCGGGAGAGCGG
GCGGGTGAGTCACCCACACAAAGGAAAAGGGCCTTTCCGTCCTCAGCCGTCGCTTCATGTGACTCCACGG
AGTACCGGGCGCCGTCCAGGCACCTCGATTAGTTCTCGAGCTTTTGGAGTACGTCGTCTTTAGGTTGGGG
GGAGGGGTTTTATGCGATGGAGTTTCCCCACACTGAGTGGGTGGAGACTGAAGTTAGGCCAGCTTGGCAC
TTGATGTAATTCTCCTTGGAATTTGCCCTTTTTGAGTTTGGATCTTGGTTCATTCTCAAGCCTCAGACAG
TGGTTCAAAGTTTTTTTCTTCCATTTCAGGTGTCGTGAGGCTAGCACCGCCACCATGATGGAGAAGCCTG
CAGGCAGAAAAAAGAAGACGCCGACCCCAAGGGAGGAGGCAGACGTGCAGAAGAGTGCGCTCAGAGAGGA
GAAGGTGTCCGGGGACAGAAAGCCACCTGAGAGGCCCACTGTGCCCAGGAAGCCCCGCACAGAGCCCTGC
CTGAGTCCTGAAGACGAAGAGCACGTCTTTGATGCCTTCGACGCTTCATTTAAAGATGACTTTGAGGGGG
TTCCCGTGTTCATTCCTTTTCAGAGGAAGAAACCCTATGAGTGCAGTGAGTGTGGGCGGATCTTTAAGCA
CAAGACAGACCACATTCGCCATCAGAGGGTCCACACTGGAGAGAAGCCCTTCAAGTGTGCGCAGTGCGGG
AAGGCCTTCCGGCACAGCTCTGACGTCACCAAACACCAGAGGACTCACACGGGAGAGAAGCCCTTCAAAT
GCGGGGAGTGCGGGAAAGCCTTTAACTGCGGCTCCAATCTCCTGAAACATCAGAAGACGCACACCGGGGA
GAAGCCCTACGAATGCACGCACTGTGGGAAAGCCTTTGCCTACAGCTCCTGTCTCATCCGCCATCAGAAA
CGCCACCCTCGGAAGAAGCCCTAGTAATGAACTAGTCCGTAACTTGAAAGTATTTCGATTTCTTGGCTTT
ATATATCTTGTGGAAAGGACGAAGTCGAAGGGCTCTTAGATTCAGGACGCGTTAAGTCGACAATCAACCT
CTGGATTACAAAATTTGTGAAAGATTGACTGGTATTCTTAACTATGTTGCTCCTTTTACGCTATGTGGAT
ACGCTGCTTTAATGCCTTTGTATCATGCTATTGCTTCCCGTATGGCTTTCATTTTCTCCTCCTTGTATAA
ATCCTGGTTGCTGTCTCTTTATGAGGAGTTGTGGCCCGTTGTCAGGCAACGTGGCGTGGTGTGCACTGTG
TTTGCTGACGCAACCCCCACTGGTTGGGGCATTGCCACCACCTGTCAGCTCCTTTCCGGGACTTTCGCTT
TCCCCCTCCCTATTGCCACGGCGGAACTCATCGCCGCCTGCCTTGCCCGCTGCTGGACAGGGGCTCGGCT
GTTGGGCACTGACAATTCCGTGGTGTTGTCGGGGAAATCATCGTCCTTTCCTTGGCTGCTCGCCTGTGTT
GCCACCTGGATTCTGCGCGGGACGTCCTTCTGCTACGTCCCTTCGGCCCTCAATCCAGCGGACCTTCCTT
CCCGCGGCCTGCTGCCGGCTCTGCGGCCTCTTCCGCGTCTTCGCCTTCGCCCTCAGACGAGTCGGATCTC
CCTTTGGGCCGCCTCCCCGCGTCGACTTTAAGACCAATGACTTACAAGGCAGCTGTAGATCTTAGCCACT
TTTTAAAAGAAAAGGGGGGACTGGAAGGGCTAATTCACTCCCAACGAAGACAAGATCTGCTTTTTGCTTG
TACTGGGTCTCTCTGGTTAGACCAGATCTGAGCCTGGGAGCTCTCTGGCTAACTAGGGAACCCACTGCTT
AAGCCTCAATAAAGCTTGCCTTGAGTGCTTCAAGTAGTGTGTGCCCGTCTGTTGTGTGACTCTGGTAACT
AGAGATCCCTCAGACCCTTTTAGTCAGTGTGGAAAATCTCTAGCAGTACGTATAGTAGTTCATGTCATCT
TATTATTCAGTATTTATAACTTGCAAAGAAATGAATATCAGAGAGTGAGAGGAACTTGTTTATTGCAGCT
TATAATGGTTACAAATAAAGCAATAGCATCACAAATTTCACAAATAAAGCATTTTTTTCACTGCATTCTA
GTTGTGGTTTGTCCAAACTCATCAATGTATCTTATCATGTCTGGCTCTAGCTATCCCGCCCCTAACTCCG
CCCATCCCGCCCCTAACTCCGCCCAGTTCCGCCCATTCTCCGCCCCATGGCTGACTAATTTTTTTTATTT
ATGCAGAGGCCGAGGCCGCCTCGGCCTCTGAGCTATTCCAGAAGTAGTGAGGAGGCTTTTTTGGAGGCCT
AGGGACGTACCCAATTCGCCCTATAGTGAGTCGTATTACGCGCGCTCACTGGCCGTCGTTTTACAACGTC
GTGACTGGGAAAACCCTGGCGTTACCCAACTTAATCGCCTTGCAGCACATCCCCCTTTCGCCAGCTGGCG
TAATAGCGAAGAGGCCCGCACCGATCGCCCTTCCCAACAGTTGCGCAGCCTGAATGGCGAATGGG
[124 nt withheld, positions 6296-6419]
C
[91 nt withheld, positions 6421-6511]
A
[49 nt withheld, positions 6513-6561]
CCTTTGACGTTGGAGTCCACGTTCTTT
[37 nt withheld, positions 6589-6625]
ACCCTATCTCGGTCTATTCTTTTGATTTATAAGGGATTTTGCCGATTTCGGCCTATTGGTTAAAAAATGA
GCTGATTTAACAAAAATTTAACGCGAATTTTAACAAAATATTAACGCTTACAATTTAGGTGGCACTTTTC
GGGGAAATGTGCGCGGAACCCCTATTTGTTTATTTTTCTAAATACATTCAAATATGTATCCGCTCATGAG
ACAATAACCCTGATAAATGCTTCAATAATATTGAAAAAGGAAGAGTATGAGTATTCAACATTTCCGTGTC
GCCCTTATTCCCTTTTTTGCGGCATTTTGCCTTCCTGTTTTTGCTCACCCAGAAACGCTGGTGAAAGTAA
AAGATGCTGAAGATCAGTTGGGTGCACGAGTGGGTTACATCGAACTGGATCTCAACAGCGGTAAGATCCT
TGAGAGTTTTCGCCCCGAAGAACGTTTTCCAATGATGAGCACTTTTAAAGTTCTGCTATGTGGCGCGGTA
TTATCCCGTATTGACGCCGGGCAAGAGCAACTCGGTCGCCGCATACACTATTCTCAGAATGACTTGGTTG
AGTACTCACCAGTCACAGAAAAGCATCTTACGGATGGCATGACAGTAAGAGAATTATGCAGTGCTGCCAT
AACCATGAGTGATAACACTGCGGCCAACTTACTTCTGACAACGATCGGAGGACCGAAGGAGCTAACCGCT
TTTTTGCACAACATGGGGGATCATGTAACTCGCCTTGATCGTTGGGAACCGGAGCTGAATGAAGCCATAC
CAAACGACGAGCGTGACACCACGATGCCTGTAGCAATGGCAACAACGTTGCGCAAACTATTAACTGGCGA
ACTACTTACTCTAGCTTCCCGGCAACAATTAATAGACTGGATGGAGGCGGATAAAGTTGCAGGACCACTT
CTGCGCTCGGCCCTTCCGGCTGGCTGGTTTATTGCTGATAAATCTGGAGCCGGTGAGCGTGGGTCTCGCG
GTATCATTGCAGCACTGGGGCCAGATGGTAAGCCCTCCCGTATCGTAGTTATCTACACGACGGGGAGTCA
GGCAACTATGGATGAACGAAATAGACAGATCGCTGAGATAGGTGCCTCACTGATTAAGCATTGGTAACTG
TCAGACCAAGTTTACTCATATATACTTTAGATTGATTTAAAACTTCATTTTTAATTTAAAAGGATCTAGG
TGAAGATCCTTTTTGATAATCTCATGACCAAAATCCCTTAACGTGAGTTTTCGTTCCACTGAGCGTCAGA
CCCCGTAGAAAAGATCAAAGGATCTTCTTGAGATCCTTTTTTTCTGCGCGTAATCTGCTGCTTGCAAACA
AAAAAACCACCGCTACCAGCGGTGGTTTGTTTGCCGGATCAAGAGCTACCAACTCTTTTTCCGAAGGTAA
CTGGCTTCAGCAGAGCGCAGATACCAAATACTGTTCTTCTAGTGTAGCCGTAGTTAGGCCACCACTTCAA
GAACTCTGTAGCACCGCCTACATACCTCGCTCTGCTAATCCTGTTACCAGTGGCTGCTGCCAGTGGCGAT
AAGTCGTGTCTTACCGGGTTGGACTCAAGACGATAGTTACCGGATAAGGCGCAGCGGTCGGGCTGAACGG
GGGGTTCGTGCACACAGCCCAGCTTGGAGCGAACGACCTACACCGAACTGAGATACCTACAGCGTGAGCT
ATGAGAAAGCGCCACGCTTCCCGAAGGGAGAAAGGCGGACAGGTATCCGGTAAGCGGCAGGGTCGGAACA
GGAGAGCGCACGAGGGAGCTTCCAGGGGGAAACGCCTGGTATCTTTATAGTCCTGTCGGGTTTCGCCACC
TCTGACTTGAGCGTCGATTTTTGTGATGCTCGTCAGGGGGGCGGAGCCTATGGAAAAACGCCAGCAACGC
GGCCTTTTTACGGTTCCTGGCCTTTTGCTGGCCTTTTGCTCACATGTTCTTTCCTGCGTTATCCCCTGAT
TCTGTGGATAACCGTATTACCGCCTTTGAGTGAGCTGATACCGCTCGCCGCAGCCGAACGACCGAGCGCA
GCGAGTCAGTGAGCGAGGAAGCGGAAGAGCGCCCAATACGCAAACCGCCTCTCCCCGCGCGTTGGCCGAT
TCATTAATGCAGCTGGCACGACAGGTTTCCCGACTGGAAAGCGGGCAGTGAGCGCAACGCAATTAATGTG
AGTTAGCTCACTCATTAGGCACCCCAGGCTTTACACTTTATGCTTCCGGCTCGTATGTTGTGTGGAATTG
TGAGCGGATAACAATTTCACACAGGAAACAGCTATGACCATGATTACGCCAAGCGCGCAATTAACCCTCA
CTAAAGGGAACAAAAGCTGGAGCTGCAAGC
