>Addgene plasmid #143309 | TFORF1709 | depositor partial sequence | sequence record 282065 | Insert
ACCGCCACCATGATGGAGAAGCCTGCAGGCAGAAAAAAGAAGACGCCGACCCCAAGGGAGGAGGCAGACG
TGCAGAAGAGTGCGCTCAGAGAGGAGAAGGTGTCCGGGGACAGAAAGCCACCTGAGAGGCCCACTGTGCC
CAGGAAGCCCCGCACAGAGCCCTGCCTGAGTCCTGAAGACGAAGAGCACGTCTTTGATGCCTTCGACGCT
TCATTTAAAGATGACTTTGAGGGGGTTCCCGTGTTCATTCCTTTTCAGAGGAAGAAACCCTATGAGTGCA
GTGAGTGTGGGCGGATCTTTAAGCACAAGACAGACCACATTCGCCATCAGAGGGTCCACACTGGAGAGAA
GCCCTTCAAGTGTGCGCAGTGCGGGAAGGCCTTCCGGCACAGCTCTGACGTCACCAAACACCAGAGGACT
CACACGGGAGAGAAGCCCTTCAAATGCGGGGAGTGCGGGAAAGCCTTTAACTGCGGCTCCAATCTCCTGA
AACATCAGAAGACGCACACCGGGGAGAAGCCCTACGAATGCACGCACTGTGGGAAAGCCTTTGCCTACAG
CTCCTGTCTCATCCGCCATCAGAAACGCCACCCTCGGAAGAAGCCCTAGTAATGAACTAGTCCGTAACTT
GAAAGTATTTCGATTTCTTGGCTTTATATATCTTGTGGAAAGGACGAAGTCGAAGGGCTCTTAGATTCAG
G
