>Addgene plasmid #143309 | TFORF1709 | depositor partial sequence | sequence record 282066 | Barcode
AGTCGAAGGGCTCTTAGATTCAGG
